Addgene plasmid #180252: Pb mD3S4-dN
Purpose: P. berghei D3 (502-617) construct with N516T, S533N and N539Q mutations to abolish N-glycosylation was used for crystallization.
Depositing lab: Timothy Springer. Depositing organization: Boston Children's Hospital. Publication: Structural basis of malaria transmission blockade by a monoclonal antibody to gamete fusogen HAP2. Feng J, Dong X, DeCosta A, Su Y, Angrisano F, Sala KA, Blagborough AM, Lu C, Springer TA. Elife. 2021 Dec 23;10. pii: 74707. doi: 10.7554/eLife.74707. PubMed 34939934.
Backbone
  Vector backbone: pD2529CAG
  Vector type: Mammalian Expression
Growth in bacteria
  Bacterial resistance: Kanamycin, 50 μg/mL
  Growth temperature: 37°C
  Growth strain: DH5alpha
  Copy number: High Copy
Gene/Insert
  Gene/Insert name: D3 of P. berghei HAP2 with N-glycosylation sites mutated
  Species: P. berghei
  Mutation: N516T, S533N and N539Q
  Tag / fusion protein: 6His (C terminal on insert)
  Cloning method: Gibson Cloning
  Sequencing primers: 5′ TTTCCTACAGCTCCTGGGCAA; 3′ TGCCACAGATGTTACTTAGCCTTT
Terms and licenses: Academic/Nonprofit Terms; Industry Terms: Not Available to Industry
How to cite: Pb mD3S4-dN was a gift from Timothy Springer (Addgene plasmid # 180252 ; http://n2t.net/addgene:180252 ; RRID:Addgene_180252)
