[The description below was written by a language model from this plasmid's Addgene catalogue record and pLannotate feature annotations shown in this document.]
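Description:
Pb mD3S4-dN is a mammalian expression plasmid built on the pD2529CAG backbone that produces domain 3 (residues 502–617) of the Plasmodium berghei gamete fusogen HAP2 for structural work. It is maintained in E. coli at high copy through a ColE1/pUC-type origin and selected with kanamycin via an aminoglycoside phosphotransferase gene, next to which an EM7 bacterial promoter fragment is annotated. The backbone also carries a separate mammalian selection cassette on the opposite strand, in which a mouse PGK promoter drives puromycin N-acetyltransferase followed by a human β-globin polyadenylation fragment. This cassette would allow puromycin selection of transfected cells.

The HAP2 fragment, inserted by Gibson cloning, sits downstream of a CAG promoter arrangement: CMV immediate-early enhancer, chicken β-actin promoter and a chimeric β-actin/β-globin intron, a combination that gives strong constitutive transcription in mammalian cells. The short "HBB" hit at the end of the intron probably reflects the β-globin-derived part of this element rather than an intended coding region. The insert bears N516T, S533N and N539Q substitutions that abolish N-glycosylation, and a C-terminal 6His tag, which is usable for affinity purification. Downstream, a hepatitis B virus post-transcriptional regulatory element (which overlaps a fragment of the HBV X reading frame) and a rabbit β-globin poly(A) signal support mRNA export and processing. About a kilobase between the HAP2 fragment and the HBV element is unannotated, and the record does not state its content or whether a secretion signal precedes the insert. According to the record, the non-glycosylated D3 protein was used for crystallization, in a study of how a monoclonal antibody against HAP2 blocks malaria transmission.
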