Features (pLannotate 1.2.2; 14 found; start..end, strand, type, name):
      3..306     +  enhancer       CMV enhancer: human cytomegalovirus immediate early enhancer
    308..583     +  promoter       chicken β-actin promoter: No description available
    584..1600    +  intron         chimeric intron: chimera between introns from chicken β-actin and rabbit β-globin
   1598..1654    +  CDS            HBB (fragment): HBB_LEPEU - Experimental evidence at protein level: Swiss-Prot protein existence level 1. Involved in oxygen transport from the lung to the various peripheral tissues. From Lepus europaeus (European hare).
   1765..2115    +  CDS            HAP2 (fragment): HAP2_PLABA - Also known as GCS1 From Plasmodium berghei (strain Anka).
   3163..3421    +  ncRNA          HBV PRE 1151-1410: Accession: RF02816 - Hepatitis B virus post-transcriptional regulatory element 1151-1410
   3387..3728    +  CDS            X (fragment): X_HBVD3 - Experimental evidence at protein level: Swiss-Prot protein existence level 1. Multifunctional protein that plays a role in silencing host antiviral defenses and promoting viral transcription. Does not seem to be essential for HBV infection. May be directly involved in development of cirrhosis and liver cancer (hepatocellular carcinoma). Most of cytosolic activities involve modulation of cytosolic calcium. The effect on apoptosis is controversial depending on the cell types in which the studies have been conducted. May induce apoptosis by localizing in mitochondria and causing loss of
   3710..3765    +  polyA_signal   β-globin poly(A) signal: rabbit β-globin polyadenylation signal (Gil and Proudfoot, 1987)
   4475..5063    -  rep_origin     ori: high-copy-number ColE1/pMB1/pBR322/pUC origin of replication
   5149..5958    -  CDS            KanR: aminoglycoside phosphotransferase; aph(3')-Ia; confers resistance to kanamycin in bacteria or G418 (Geneticin®) in eukaryotes
   5977..6021    -  promoter       EM7 promoter (fragment): synthetic bacterial promoter&nbsp
   6240..6449    -  polyA_signal   β-globin poly(A) (fragment): human β-globin polyadenylation signal
   6450..7049    -  CDS            PuroR (fragment): puromycin N-acetyltransferase; pac from Streptomyces; confers resistance to puromycin
   7059..7558    -  promoter       PGK promoter: mouse phosphoglycerate kinase 1 promoter
>Addgene plasmid #180252 | Pb mD3S4-dN | addgene full sequence | sequence record 357204 | Addgene NGS Result
CGCGTTACATAACTTACGGTAAATGGCCCGCCTGGCTGACCGCCCAACGACCCCCGCCCATTGACGTCAA
TAATGACGTATGTTCCCATAGTAACGCCAATAGGGACTTTCCATTGACGTCAATGGGTGGAGTATTTACG
GTAAACTGCCCACTTGGCAGTACATCAAGTGTATCATATGCCAAGTACGCCCCCTATTGACGTCAATGAC
GGTAAATGGCCCGCCTGGCATTATGCCCAGTACATGACCTTATGGGACTTTCCTACTTGGCAGTACATCT
ACGTATTAGTCATCGCTATTACCATGGTCGAGGTGAGCCCCACGTTCTGCTTCACTCTCCCCATCTCCCC
CCCCTCCCCACCCCCAATTTTGTATTTATTTATTTTTTAATTATTTTGTGCAGCGATGGGGGCGGGGGGG
GGGGGGGCGCGCGCCAGGCGGGGCGGGGSGGGGSGRGGGGSGGGGSGGGGSGAGGCGGRGAGGKGCGGCG
GCAGCCAATCAGAGCGGCGCGCTCCGAAAGTTTCCTTTTATGGCGAGGCGGCGGCGGCGGCGGCCCTATA
AAAAGCGAAGCGCGCGGCGGGCGGGAGTCGCTGCGCGCTGCCTTCGCCCCGTGCCCCGCTCCGCCGCCGC
CTCGCGCCGCCCGCCCCGGCTCTGACTGACCGCGTTACTCCCACAGGTGAGCGGGCGGGACGGCCCTTCT
CCTCCGGGCTGTAATTAGCGCTTGGTTTAATGACGGCTTGTTTCTTTTCTGTGGCTGCGTGAAAGCCTTG
AGGGGCTCCGGGAGGGCCCTTTGTGCGGGGGGAGCGGCTCGGGGGGTGCGTGCGTGTGTGTGTGCGTGGG
GAGCGCCGCGTGCGGCTCCGCGCTGCCCGGCGGCTGTGAGCGCTGCGGGCGCGGCGCGGGGCTTTGTGCG
CTCCGCAGTGTGCGCGAGGGGAGCGCGGCCGGGGGCGGTGCCCCGCGGTGCGGGGGGGGCTGCGAGGGGA
ACAAAGGCTGCGTGCGGGGTGTGTGCGTGGGGGGGTGAGCAGGGGGTGTGGGCGCGTCGGTCGGGCTGCA
ACCCCCCCTGCACCCCCCTCCCCGAGTTGCTGAGCACGGCCCGGCTTCGGGTGCGGGGCTCCGTACGGGG
CGTGGCGCGGGGCTCGCCGTGCCGGGCGGGGGGTGGCGGCAGGTGGGGGTGCCGGGCGGGGCGGGGCCGC
CTCGGGCCGGGGAGGGCTCGGGGGAGGGGCGCGGCGGCCCCCGGAGCGCCGGCGGCTGTCGAGGCGCGGC
GAGCCGCAGCCATTGCCTTTTATGGTAATCGTGCGAGAGGGCGCAGGGACTTCCTTTGTCCCAAATCTGT
GCGGAGCCGAAATCTGGGAGGCGCCGCCGCACCCCCTCTAGCGGGCGCGGGGCGAAGCGGTGCGGCGCCG
GCAGGAAGGAAATGGGCGGGGAGGGCCTTCGTGCGTCGCCGCGCCGCCGTCCCCTTCTCCCTCTCCAGCC
TCGGGGCTGTCCGCGGGGGGACGGCTGCCTTCGGGGGGGACGGGGCAGGGCGGGGTTCGGCTTCTGGCGT
GTGACCGGCGGCTCTAGAGCCTCTGCTAACCATGTTCATGCCTTCTTCTTTTTCCTACAGCTCCTGGGCA
ACGTGCTGGTTATTGTGCTGTCTCATCATTTTGGCAAAGAATTCGGCTTGATCGAAGCCGTCTCAGGGGA
GAGACCACACCCAAGCTGTCTAGAGCCGCCACCATGCCTTTGCTCCTCCTGTTGCCCTTGCTCTGGGCTG
GCGCCCTCGCGGCCGCCACCATCACGCACGTCACGATTCCGAATGACTGTGCCAGCACCAACTCCAATTC
CAATGAGTGCGTTCTGATCATTCATGTCTGGAACAATAACAAGTTCGTGGGCAGTCAGTTCAGCTGCTCT
ATCGCGTGCACTAACAAGGAGACTGATCAACTTGCATCGCACATCAATCCCATAGCCCCAGTACGCGCCT
TCATCGGTCCCAACAAAAACTACGCATTTTACTTCATCATTAAGTTCCTCATCAATAAGGAGATCACAAC
GCTGTGCAAGGCCATCGTGAAGGACTCCAACGGAAAGGAGTGCAGTATAGAGGAATTTGAGTTGCAATCT
AAGGAATCCGTCCATCACCACCATCACCATCATTAAAGTACTTGAGGTCTCTAAAAGCGTCTTCCTGTTC
TCATCACATCATATCAAGGTTATATACCATCAATATTGCCACAGATGTTACTTAGCCTTTTAATATTTCT
CTAATTTAGTGTATATGCAATGATAGTTCTCTGATTTCTGAGATTGAGTTTCTCATGTGTAATGATTATT
TAGAGTTTCTCTTTCATCTGTTCAAATTTTTGTCTAGTTTTATTTTTTACTGATTTGTAAGACTTCTTTT
TATAATCTGCATATTACAATTCTCTTTACTGGGGTGTTGCAAATATTTTCTGTCATTCTATGGCCTGACT
TTTCTTAATGGTTTTTTAATTTTAAAAATAAGTCTTAATATTCATGCAATCTAATTAACAATCTTTTCTT
TGTGGTTAGGACTTTGAGTCATAAGAAATTTTTCTCTACACTGAAGTCATGATGGCATGCTTCTATATTA
TTTTCTAAAAGATTTAAAGTTTTGCCTTCTCCATTTAGACTTATAATTCACTGGAATTTTTTTGTGTGTA
TGGTATGACATATGGGTTCCCTTTTATTTTTTACATATAAATATATTTCCCTGTTTTTCTAAAAAAGAAA
AAGATCATCATTTTCCCATTGTAAAATGCCATATTTTTTTCATAGGTCACTTACATATATCAATGGGTCT
GTTTCTGAGCTCTACTCTATTTTATCAGCCTCACTGTCTATCCCCACACATCTCATGCTTTGCTCTAAAT
CTTGATATTTAGTGGAACATTCTTTCCCATTTTGTTCTACAAGAATATTTTTGTTATTGTCTTTGGGCTT
TCTATATACATTTTGAAATGAGGTTGACAAGTTAATAACAGGCCTATTGATTGGAAAGTTTGTCAACGAA
TTGTGGGTCTTTTGGGGTTTGCTGCCCCTTTTACGCAATGTGGATATCCTGCTTTAATGCCTTTATATGC
ATGTATACAAGCAAAACAGGCTTTTACTTTCTCGCCAACTTACAAGGCCTTTCTCAGTAAACAGTATATG
ACCCTTTACCCCGTTGCTCGGCAACGGCCTGGTCTGTGCCAAGTGTTTGCTGACGCAACCCCCACTGGTT
GGGGCTTGGCCATAGGCCATCAGCGCATGCGTGGAACCTTTGTGTCTCCTCTGCCGATCCATACTGCGGA
ACTCCTAGCCGCTTGTTTTGCTCGCAGCAGGTCTGGAGCAAACCTCATCGGGACCGACAATTCTGTCGTA
CTCTCCCGCAAGTATACATCGTTTCCATGGCTGCTAGGCTGTGCTGCCAACTGGATCCTGCGCGGGACGT
CCTTTGTTTACGTCCCGTCGGCGCTGAATCCCGCGGACGACCCCTCCCGGGGCCGCTTGGGGCTCTACCG
CCCGCTTCTCCGTCTGCCGTACCGTCCGACCACGGGGCGCACCTCTCTTTACGCGGACTCCCCGTCTGTG
CCTTCTCATCTGCCGGACCGTGTGCACTTCGCTTCACCTCTGCACGTCGCATGGAGGCCACCGTGAACGC
CCACCGGAACCTGCCCAAGGTCTTGCATAAGAGGACTCTTGGACTTTCAGCAATGTCATCTCAGTGGCTA
ATAAAGGAAATTTATTTTCATTGCAATAGTGTGTTGGAATTTTTTGTGTCTCTCACTCGGAAGGACATAT
GGGAGGGCAAATCATTTAAAACATCAGAATGAGTATTTGGTTTAGAGTTTGGCAACATATGCCCATATGC
TGGCTGCCATGAACAAAGGTTGGCTATAAAGAGGTCATCAGTATATGAAACAGCCCCCTGCTGTCCATTC
CTTATTCCATAGAAAAGCCTTGACTTGAGGTTAGATTTTTTTTATATTTTGTTTTGTGTTATTTTTTTCT
TTAACATCCCTAAAATTTTCCTTACATGTTTTACTAGCCAGATTTTTCCTCCTCTCCTGACTACTCCCAG
TCATAGCTGTCCCTCTTCTCTTATGGAGATCTTTGCATTTTTAGACATTTAGAAGCCTATATCTTGTTAC
AGAATTGGAATTACACAAAAATTCTACCATATTTTGAAAGCTTAGGTTGTTCTGAAAAAAACAATATATT
GTTTTCCTGGGTAAACTAAAAGTCCCCTCGAGGAAAGGCCCCTAAAGTGAAACAGTGCAAAACGTTCAAA
AACTGTCTGGCAATACAAGTTCCACTTTGACCAAAACGGCTGGCAGTAAAAGGGTTAAGAAGACTGTCAG
CCTTGAGCGGTATCAGCTCACTCAAAGGCGGTAATACGGTTATCCACAGAATCAGGGGATAACGCAGGAA
AGAACATGTGAGCAAAAGGCCAGCAAAAGGCCAGGAACCGTAAAAAGGCCGCGTTGCTGGCGTTTTTCCA
TAGGCTCCGCCCCCCTGACGAGCATCACAAAAATCGACGCTCAAGTCAGAGGTGGCGAAACCCGACAGGA
CTATAAAGATACCAGGCGTTTCCCCCTGGAAGCTCCCTCGTGCGCTCTCCTGTTCCGACCCTGCCGCTTA
CCGGATACCTGTCCGCCTTTCTCCCTTCGGGAAGCGTGGCGCTTTCTCATAGCTCACGCTGTAGGTATCT
CAGTTCGGTGTAGGTCGTTCGCTCCAAGCTGGGCTGTGTGCACGAACCCCCCGTTCAGCCCGACCGCTGC
GCCTTATCCGGTAACTATCGTCTTGAGTCCAACCCGGTAAGACACGACTTATCGCCACTGGCAGCAGCCA
CTGGTAACAGGATTAGCAGAGCGAGGTATGTAGGCGGTGCTACAGAGTTCTTGAAGTGGTGGGCTAACTA
CGGCTACACTAGAAGAACAGTATTTGGTATCTGCGCTCTGCTGAAGCCAGTTACCTTCGGAAAAAGAGTT
GGTAGCTCTTGATCCGGCAAACAAACCACCGCTGGTAGCGGTGGTTTTTTTGTTTGCAAGCAGCAGATTA
CGCGCAGAAAAAAAGGATCTCAAGAAGATCCTTTGATCTTTTCTACGGGGTCTGACGCTCAGTGGAACGA
CGCGCGCGTAACTCACGTTAAGGGATTTTGGTCATGAGTTAGAAAAACTCATCGAGCATCAAATGAAACT
GCAATTTATTCATATCAGGATTATCAATACCATATTTTTGAAAAAGCCGTTTCTGTAATGAAGGAGAAAA
CTCACCGAGGCAGTTCCATAGGATGGCAAGATCCTGGTATCGGTCTGCGATTCCGACTCGTCCAACATCA
ATACAACCTATTAATTTCCCCTCGTCAAAAATAAGGTTATCAAGTGAGAAATCACCATGAGTGACGACTG
AATCCGGTGAGAATGGCAAAAGTTTATGCATTTCTTTCCAGACTTGTTCAACAGGCCAGCCATTACGCTC
GTCATCAAAATCACTCGCATCAACCAAACCGTTATTCATTCGTGATTGCGCCTGAGCGAGGCGAAATACG
CGATCGCTGTTAAAAGGACAATTACAAACAGGAATCGAGTGCAACCGGCGCAGGAACACTGCCAGCGCAT
CAACAATATTTTCACCTGAATCAGGATATTCTTCTAATACCTGGAACGCTGTTTTTCCGGGGATCGCAGT
GGTGAGTAACCATGCATCATCAGGAGTACGGATAAAATGCTTGATGGTCGGAAGTGGCATAAATTCCGTC
AGCCAGTTTAGTCTGACCATCTCATCTGTAACATCATTGGCAACGCTACCTTTGCCATGTTTCAGAAACA
ACTCTGGCGCATCGGGCTTCCCATACAAGCGATAGATTGTCGCACCTGATTGCCCGACATTATCGCGAGC
CCATTTATACCCATATAAATCAGCATCCATGTTGGAATTTAATCGCGGCCTCGACGTTTCCCGTTGGATA
TGGCTCATTTTTTACTTCCTCACCTTGTCGTATTATACTATGCCGATATACTATGCCGATGATTAATTGT
CGACACTGCGGGGGCTCTGTGTGGTAAGCAGGTCTTAACCTTTTTACTGCCAATGACGCATGGGATACGT
CGTGGCAGTAAAAGGGCTTAAATGCCAACGACGCGTCCCATACGTTGTTGGCATTTTAATTCTTCTCTCT
GCAGCGGCAGCATGTGCCGCCGCTGCAGAGAGTTTCTAGCGATGACAGCCCCTCTGGGCAACGAGCCGGG
GGGGCTGTCTTTCTTTATGTTTTAAATGCACTGACCTCCCACATTCCCTTTTTAGTAAAATATTCAGAAA
TAATTTAAATACATCATTGCAATGAAAATAAATGTTTTTTATTAGGCAGAATCCAGATGCTCAAGGCCCT
TCATAATATCCCCCAGTTTAGTAGTTGGACTTAGGGAACAAAGGAACCTTTAATAGAAATTGGACAGCAA
GAAAGCGAGTCAGGCACCGGGCTTGCGGGTCATGCACCAGGTGCGCGGTCCTTCGGGCACCTCGACGTCG
GCGGTGACGGTGAAGCCGAGCCGCTCGTAGAAGGGGAGGTTGCGGGGCGCGGATGTCTCCAGGAAGGCGG
GCACCCCGGCGCGCTCGGCCGCCTCCACTCCGGGGAGCACGACGGCGCTGCCCAGACCCTTGCCCTGGTG
GTCGGGCGACACGCCGACGGTGGCCAGGAACCACGCGGGCTCCTTGGGCCGGTGCGGCGCCAGGAGGCCT
TCCATCTGTTGCTGCGCGGCCAGCCGGGAACCGCTCAACTCGGCCATGCGCGGGCCGATCTCGGCGAACA
CCGCCCCCGCTTCGACGCTCTCCGGCGTGGTCCAGACCGCCACCGCGGCGCCGTCGTCCGCGACCCACAC
CTTGCCGATGTCGAGCCCGACGCGCGTGAGGAAGAGTTCTTGCAGCTCGGTGACCCGCTCGATGTGGCGG
TCCGGATCGACGGTGTGGCGCGTGGCGGGGTAGTCGGCGAACGCGGCGGCGAGGGTGCGTACGGCCCTGG
GGACGTCGTCGCGGGTGGCGAGGCGCACCGTGGGCTTGTACTCGGTCATGGTGGCGGACGAAAGGCCCGG
AGATGAGGAAGAGGAGAACAGCGCGGCAGACGTGCGCTTTTGAAGCGTGCAGAATGCCGGGCCTCCGGAG
GACCTTCGGGCGCCCGCCCCGCCCCTGAGCCCGCCCCTGAGCCCGCCCCCGGACCCACCCCTTCCCAGCC
TCTGAGCCCAGAAAGCGAAGGAGCAAAGCTGCTATTGGCCGCTGCCCCAAAGGCCTACCCGCTTCCATTG
CTCAGCGGTGCTGTCCATCTGCACGAGACTAGTGAGTCGTGCTACTTCCATTTGTCACGTCCTGCACGAC
GCGAGCTGCGGGGCGGGGGGGAACTTCCTGACTAGGGGAGGAGTAGAAGGTGGCGCGAAGGGGCCACCAA
AGAACGGAGCCGGTTGGCGCCTACCGGTGGATGTGGAATGTGTGCGAGGCCAGAGGCCACTTGTGTAGCG
CCAAGTGCCCAGCGGGGCTGCTAAAGCGCATGCTCCAGACTGCCTTGGGAAAAGCGCCTCCCCTACCCGG
TAGAGAAACTTGATCTGTCGCCGCAATTCAAACTTCGTGAGGCTCCGGTGCCCGTCAGTGACCTGCTATA
CTCTGGAGA
