>Addgene plasmid #180252 | Pb mD3S4-dN | depositor partial sequence | sequence record 350167 | sequence of insert
GCCACCATCACGCACGTCACGATTCCGAATGACTGTGCCAGCACCAACTCCAATTCCAATGAGTGCGTTC
TGATCATTCATGTCTGGAACAATAACAAGTTCGTGGGCAGTCAGTTCAGCTGCTCTATCGCGTGCACTAA
CAAGGAGACTGATCAACTTGCATCGCACATCAATCCCATAGCCCCAGTACGCGCCTTCATCGGTCCCAAC
AAAAACTACGCATTTTACTTCATCATTAAGTTCCTCATCAATAAGGAGATCACAACGCTGTGCAAGGCCA
TCGTGAAGGACTCCAACGGAAAGGAGTGCAGTATAGAGGAATTTGAGTTGCAATCTAAGGAATCCGTCCA
TCACCACCATCACCATCATTAA
